Addgene plasmid #233808: pRO232
Purpose: MoClo-YTK; type2A; ABA systems; phlfO7
Depositing lab: Jeff Hasty. Depositing organization: University of California, San Diego (UCSD). Publication: A Standardized Set of MoClo-Compatible Inducible Promoter Systems for Tunable Gene Expression in Yeast. O'Laughlin R, Tran Q, Lezia A, Ngamkanjanarat W, Emmanuele P, Hao N, Hasty J. ACS Synth Biol. 2024 Jan 19;13(1):85-102. doi: 10.1021/acssynbio.3c00184. Epub 2023 Dec 11. PubMed 38079574.
Backbone
  Vector backbone: pYTK001
  Vector type: Yeast Expression
Growth in bacteria
  Bacterial resistance: Chloramphenicol, 25 μg/mL
  Growth temperature: 37°C
  Growth strain: DH5alpha
  Copy number: High Copy
Gene/Insert
  Gene/Insert name: phlfO7
  Species: S. cerevisiae (budding yeast)
  Cloning method: Golden Gate
Terms and licenses: Academic/Nonprofit Terms; Industry Terms: Not Available to Industry
How to cite: pRO232 was a gift from Jeff Hasty (Addgene plasmid # 233808 ; http://n2t.net/addgene:233808 ; RRID:Addgene_233808)
