[The description below was written by a language model from this plasmid's Addgene catalogue record and pLannotate feature annotations shown in this document.]
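Description:
pRO232 is a small (about 1.9 kb) part plasmid from the MoClo Yeast Toolkit (YTK) system, built on the pYTK001 part-entry backbone. It is catalogued as a yeast expression vector, but it is a storage and donor plasmid for Golden Gate assembly rather than a stand-alone expression construct. The annotated features are all bacterial maintenance elements: a high-copy ColE1/pUC-type origin of replication, and a chloramphenicol acetyltransferase (cat) gene driven by its native promoter and followed by a lambda t0 terminator. These allow propagation and chloramphenicol selection in E. coli. No yeast origin, centromere or auxotrophic marker is annotated, which is what would be expected if those functions are supplied by other parts during multi-part assembly.

The payload is a part named phlfO7, recorded as a type 2A part belonging to the depositors' abscisic acid (ABA) inducible systems. In the YTK scheme, type 2 is the promoter position, and a 2A subpart would occupy its upstream portion and be combined with a downstream partner to give a complete promoter. The name suggests an array of PhlF operator sites, possibly seven copies, that would recruit a PhlF-based DNA-binding component of an ABA-responsive synthetic transcription factor. The record does not spell out this composition, and the insert region is not annotated in the feature table. The species is listed as S. cerevisiae, the intended host. The plasmid belongs to a standardized set of MoClo-compatible inducible promoter systems for tunable gene expression in yeast, and it would be used as a building block for assembling ABA-controlled transcription units.
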