Features (pLannotate 1.2.2; 4 found; start..end, strand, type, name):
    477..511     -  terminator     lambda t0 terminator: minimal transcription terminator from phage lambda (Scholtissek and Grosse, 1987)
    585..1241    -  CDS            cat: CAT_ECOLX - Experimental evidence at protein level: Swiss-Prot protein existence level 1. This enzyme is an effector of chloramphenicol resistance in bacteria. From Escherichia coli. This protein is used as a marker in many commonly used cloning vectors, such as pACYC184.
   1242..1339    -  promoter       cat promoter: promoter of the E. coli cat gene encoding chloramphenicol acetyltransferase
   1423..105     +  rep_origin     ori (across the origin): high-copy-number ColE1/pMB1/pBR322/pUC origin of replication
>Addgene plasmid #233808 | pRO232 | addgene full sequence | sequence record 469334 | Addgene NGS Result
CCAGGGGGAAACGCCTGGTATCTTTATAGTCCTGTCGGGTTTCGCCACCTCTGACTTGAGCGTCGATTTT
TGTGATGCTCGTCAGGGGGGCGGAGCCTATGGAAAAACGCCAGCAACGCGGCCTTTTTACGGTTCCTGGC
CTTTTGCTGGCCTTTTGCTCACATGTTCTTTCCTGCGTTATCCCCTGATTCTGTGGATAACCGTAGTCGG
TCTCAAACGGGATGATACGAAACGTACCGTATCGTTAAGGTGAATGATACGAAACGTACCGTATCGTTAA
GGTCAATGATACGAAACGTACCGTATCGTTAAGGTCAATGATACGAAACGTACCGTATCGTTAAGGTGTA
TGATACGAAACGTACCGTATCGTTAAGGTAGATGATACGAAACGTACCGTATCGTTAAGGTCGATGATAC
GAAACGTACCGTATCGTTAAGGTCGGATCTCAGCTAGCTTTGATGAGACCAGACCAATAAAAAACGCCCG
GCGGCAACCGAGCGTTCTGAACAAATCCAGATGGAGTTCTGAGGTCATTACTGGATCTATCAACAGGAGT
CCAAGCGAGCTCGATATCAAATTACGCCCCGCCCTGCCACTCATCGCAGTACTGTTGTAATTCATTAAGC
ATTCTGCCGACATGGAAGCCATCACAAACGGCATGATGAACCTGAATCGCCAGCGGCATCAGCACCTTGT
CGCCTTGCGTATAATATTTGCCCATGGTGAAAACGGGGGCGAAGAAGTTGTCCATATTGGCCACGTTTAA
ATCAAAACTGGTGAAACTCACCCAGGGATTGGCTGAAACGAAAAACATATTCTCAATAAACCCTTTAGGG
AAATAGGCCAGGTTTTCACCGTAACACGCCACATCTTGCGAATATATGTGTAGAAACTGCCGGAAATCGT
CGTGGTATTCACTCCAGAGCGATGAAAACGTTTCAGTTTGCTCATGGAAAACGGTGTAACAAGGGTGAAC
ACTATCCCATATCACCAGCTCACCGTCTTTCATTGCCATACGAAATTCCGGATGAGCATTCATCAGGCGG
GCAAGAATGTGAATAAAGGCCGGATAAAACTTGTGCTTATTTTTCTTTACGGTCTTTAAAAAGGCCGTAA
TATCCAGCTGAACGGTCTGGTTATAGGTACATTGAGCAACTGACTGAAATGCCTCAAAATGTTCTTTACG
ATGCCATTGGGATATATCAACGGTGGTATATCCAGTGATTTTTTTCTCCATTTTAGCTTCCTTAGCTCCT
GAAAATCTCGATAACTCAAAAAATACGCCCGGTAGTGATCTTATTTCATTATGGTGAAAGTTGGAACCTC
TTACGTGCCCGATCAATCATGACCAAAATCCCTTAACGTGAGTTTTCGTTCCACTGAGCGTCAGACCCCG
TAGAAAAGATCAAAGGATCTTCTTGAGATCCTTTTTTTCTGCGCGTAATCTGCTGCTTGCAAACAAAAAA
ACCACCGCTACCAGCGGTGGTTTGTTTGCCGGATCAAGAGCTACCAACTCTTTTTCCGAAGGTAACTGGC
TTCAGCAGAGCGCAGATACCAAATACTGTTCTTCTAGTGTAGCCGTAGTTAGGCCACCACTTCAAGAACT
CTGTAGCACCGCCTACATACCTCGCTCTGCTAATCCTGTTACCAGTGGCTGCTGCCAGTGGCGATAAGTC
GTGTCTTACCGGGTTGGACTCAAGACGATAGTTACCGGATAAGGCGCAGCGGTCGGGCTGAACGGGGGGT
TCGTGCACACAGCCCAGCTTGGAGCGAACGACCTACACCGAACTGAGATACCTACAGCGTGAGCTATGAG
AAAGCGCCACGCTTCCCGAAGGGAGAAAGGCGGACAGGTATCCGGTAAGCGGCAGGGTCGGAACAGGAGA
GCGCACGAGGGAGCTT
